>Addgene plasmid #239847 | Dimer-FRB | addgene full sequence | sequence record 477745 | Addgene NGS Result
AGTTCCTCCTTTCAGCAAAAAACCCCTCAAGACCCGTTTAGAGGCCCCAAGGGGTTATGCTAGTTATTGC
TCAGCGGTGGCAGCAGCCAACTCAGCTTCCTTTCGGGCTTTGTTAGCAGCCGGATCTCAGTGGTGGTGGT
GGTGGTGCTCGAGTTATTTGCTAATGCGGCGAAACACATGATAATACAGATCCCACGCCTGGGTCAGATC
TTTAACGTTACCGCTTTTCATATATTTGCGGCACCATTCCTGCGCTTCCATCAGATCGCGGCCATAAGCC
TGGTTAAAGCTGGTTTCTTTCAGCGTCTGCGGGCCGCGTTCCATCATCGCATGCAGCGGTTCCAGCACTT
CAAACATGCCTTTCACGTTGCGTTCGCCAAAATACAGACGGCTTGCTTCTTCCAGACCTTCGTGCCACAT
TTCATGCCACAGAATGCTTCCTCCGCTCCCACCGCTACCACCACTACCGCCTGAACCGCCTTCTTTTGCT
TCCCGAATTAGTTCTTCCGCGCGTTTGACCAGCTCACGGCATTCGTCTTCATCAGTGCTTTCTTTGCACT
GTTCTATCAGTTCTTTGGCTTCTTTAAGCGCACGTTTCGCTTCTTCGGAATCTGGATAACGTTTGGCGAG
TTCAATCAATTTCTGCGCTAATTTCACCAGTTCTTCACATAACTCTTCATCCGTGCTTTGTTTGCATAAT
TCGATCGCCTCCAGGGCGGCTTTCAACGCGAGTTTTGCAGCTTCGCTGTCCGGATAGCGTTTCGCCAGCT
CGATCAGTTTCTGAGCCAGTTTAACCAGTTCTTCGCACAATTCTTCGTCGGTGCTCTGTTTGCAAAGTTC
GATGGCTTCCAGCGCCGCTTTCAGTGCAAGTTTCGCGGCTTCGCTATCCGGATACAGCAGTGCCAGTTCC
ATAAGCAGCAGGGCCAGGCGCAACAGCAGCTGGCACAGTTCTTCATCGGTACTGCGTTTGCACAGCTCAA
TCGCTTCACGAATCGCACGAAGTGCCAATTCAGCCGCTTCGCTACGAATAGCCGCCAGCAGCAGTTCCGC
GATCAGCAGAATTTGTTCCGCAATCAGTTTCAGGATTTCGCGCACTAATTCTTTTATTTCCCTCAGCAGC
TCGCGCACATCTTCATCTGAGCTACCTTCGCGCTGCAGCCTTTCCAGTTCACGCAGCAGACGTTCCAGTC
TAGCAGTCAATTCGGCCTGTTCCGCCAGGCTGCGCGCCAGTTCGCGAATAATTTCTTCACGGGTACCGCT
GCTGCCATGATGGTGGTGATGATGACCGCGCATATGTATATCTCCTTCTTAAAGTTAAACAAAATTATTT
CTAGAGGGGAATTGTTATCCGCTCACAATTCCCCTATAGTGAGTCGTATTAATTTCGCGGGATCGAGATC
GATCTCGATCCTCTACGCCGGACGCATCGTGGCCGGCATCACCGGCGCCACAGGTGCGGTTGCTGGCGCC
TATATCGCCGACATCACCGATGGGGAAGATCGGGCTCGCCACTTCGGGCTCATGAGCGCTTGTTTCGGCG
TGGGTATGGTGGCAGGCCCCGTGGCCGGGGGACTGTTGGGCGCCATCTCCTTGCATGCACCATTCCTTGC
GGCGGCGGTGCTCAACGGCCTCAACCTACTACTGGGCTGCTTCCTAATGCAGGAGTCGCATAAGGGAGAG
CGTCGAGATCCCGGACACCATCGAATGGCGCAAAACCTTTCGCGGTATGGCATGATAGCGCCCGGAAGAG
AGTCAATTCAGGGTGGTGAATGTGAAACCAGTAACGTTATACGATGTCGCAGAGTATGCCGGTGTCTCTT
ATCAGACCGTTTCCCGCGTGGTGAACCAGGCCAGCCACGTTTCTGCGAAAACGCGGGAAAAAGTGGAAGC
GGCGATGGCGGAGCTGAATTACATTCCCAACCGCGTGGCACAACAACTGGCGGGCAAACAGTCGTTGCTG
ATTGGCGTTGCCACCTCCAGTCTGGCCCTGCACGCGCCGTCGCAAATTGTCGCGGCGATTAAATCTCGCG
CCGATCAACTGGGTGCCAGCGTGGTGGTGTCGATGGTAGAACGAAGCGGCGTCGAAGCCTGTAAAGCGGC
GGTGCACAATCTTCTCGCGCAACGCGTCAGTGGGCTGATCATTAACTATCCGCTGGATGACCAGGATGCC
ATTGCTGTGGAAGCTGCCTGCACTAATGTTCCGGCGTTATTTCTTGATGTCTCTGACCAGACACCCATCA
ACAGTATTATTTTCTCCCATGAAGACGGTACGCGACTGGGCGTGGAGCATCTGGTCGCATTGGGTCACCA
GCAAATCGCGCTGTTAGCGGGCCCATTAAGTTCTGTCTCGGCGCGTCTGCGTCTGGCTGGCTGGCATAAA
TATCTCACTCGCAATCAAATTCAGCCGATAGCGGAACGGGAAGGCGACTGGAGTGCCATGTCCGGTTTTC
AACAAACCATGCAAATGCTGAATGAGGGCATCGTTCCCACTGCGATGCTGGTTGCCAACGATCAGATGGC
GCTGGGCGCAATGCGCGCCATTACCGAGTCCGGGCTGCGCGTTGGTGCGGACATCTCGGTAGTGGGATAC
GACGATACCGAAGACAGCTCATGTTATATCCCGCCGTTAACCACCATCAAACAGGATTTTCGCCTGCTGG
GGCAAACCAGCGTGGACCGCTTGCTGCAACTCTCTCAGGGCCAGGCGGTGAAGGGCAATCAGCTGTTGCC
CGTCTCACTGGTGAAAAGAAAAACCACCCTGGCGCCCAATACGCAAACCGCCTCTCCCCGCGCGTTGGCC
GATTCATTAATGCAGCTGGCACGACAGGTTTCCCGACTGGAAAGCGGGCAGTGAGCGCAACGCAATTAAT
GTAAGTTAGCTCACTCATTAGGCACCGGGATCTCGACCGATGCCCTTGAGAGCCTTCAACCCAGTCAGCT
CCTTCCGGTGGGCGCGGGGCATGACTATCGTCGCCGCACTTATGACTGTCTTCTTTATCATGCAACTCGT
AGGACAGGTGCCGGCAGCGCTCTGGGTCATTTTCGGCGAGGACCGCTTTCGCTGGAGCGCGACGATGATC
GGCCTGTCGCTTGCGGTATTCGGAATCTTGCACGCCCTCGCTCAAGCCTTCGTCACTGGTCCCGCCACCA
AACGTTTCGGCGAGAAGCAGGCCATTATCGCCGGCATGGCGGCCCCACGGGTGCGCATGATCGTGCTCCT
GTCGTTGAGGACCCGGCTAGGCTGGCGGGGTTGCCTTACTGGTTAGCAGAATGAATCACCGATACGCGAG
CGAACGTGAAGCGACTGCTGCTGCAAAACGTCTGCGACCTGAGCAACAACATGAATGGTCTTCGGTTTCC
GTGTTTCGTAAAGTCTGGAAACGCGGAAGTCAGCGCCCTGCACCATTATGTTCCGGATCTGCATCGCAGG
ATGCTGCTGGCTACCCTGTGGAACACCTACATCTGTATTAACGAAGCGCTGGCATTGACCCTGAGTGATT
TTTCTCTGGTCCCGCCGCATCCATACCGCCAGTTGTTTACCCTCACAACGTTCCAGTAACCGGGCATGTT
CATCATCAGTAACCCGTATCGTGAGCATCCTCTCTCGTTTCATCGGTATCATTACCCCCATGAACAGAAA
TCCCCCTTACACGGAGGCATCAGTGACCAAACAGGAAAAAACCGCCCTTAACATGGCCCGCTTTATCAGA
AGCCAGACATTAACGCTTCTGGAGAAACTCAACGAGCTGGACGCGGATGAACAGGCAGACATCTGTGAAT
CGCTTCACGACCACGCTGATGAGCTTTACCGCAGCTGCCTCGCGCGTTTCGGTGATGACGGTGAAAACCT
CTGACACATGCAGCTCCCGGAGACGGTCACAGCTTGTCTGTAAGCGGATGCCGGGAGCAGACAAGCCCGT
CAGGGCGCGTCAGCGGGTGTTGGCGGGTGTCGGGGCGCAGCCATGACCCAGTCACGTAGCGATAGCGGAG
TGTATACTGGCTTAACTATGCGGCATCAGAGCAGATTGTACTGAGAGTGCACCATTGCGGTGTGAAATAC
CGCACAGATGCGTAAGGAGAAAATACCGCATCAGGCGCTCTTCCGCTTCCTCGCTCACTGACTCGCTGCG
CTCGGTCGTTCGGCTGCGGCGAGCGGTATCAGCTCACTCAAAGGCGGTAATACGGTTATCCACAGAATCA
GGGGATAACGCAGGAAAGAACATGTGAGCAAAAGGCCAGCAAAAGGCCAGGAACCGTAAAAAGGCCGCGT
TGCTGGCGTTTTTCCATAGGCTCCGCCCCCCTGACGAGCATCACAAAAATCGACGCTCAAGTCAGAGGTG
GCGAAACCCGACAGGACTATAAAGATACCAGGCGTTTCCCCCTGGAAGCTCCCTCGTGCGCTCTCCTGTT
CCGACCCTGCCGCTTACCGGATACCTGTCCGCCTTTCTCCCTTCGGGAAGCGTGGCGCTTTCTCATAGCT
CACGCTGTAGGTATCTCAGTTCGGTGTAGGTCGTTCGCTCCAAGCTGGGCTGTGTGCACGAACCCCCCGT
TCAGCCCGACCGCTGCGCCTTATCCGGTAACTATCGTCTTGAGTCCAACCCGGTAAGACACGACTTATCG
CCACTGGCAGCAGCCACTGGTAACAGGATTAGCAGAGCGAGGTATGTAGGCGGTGCTACAGAGTTCTTGA
AGTGGTGGCCTAACTACGGCTACACTAGAAGGACAGTATTTGGTATCTGCGCTCTGCTGAAGCCAGTTAC
CTTCGGAAAAAGAGTTGGTAGCTCTTGATCCGGCAAACAAACCACCGCTGGTAGCGGTGGTTTTTTTGTT
TGCAAGCAGCAGATTACGCGCAGAAAAAAAGGATCTCAAGAAGATCCTTTGATCTTTTCTACGGGGTCTG
ACGCTCAGTGGAACGAAAACTCACGTTAAGGGATTTTGGTCATGAACAATAAAACTGTCTGCTTACATAA
ACAGTAATACAAGGGGTGTTATGAGCCATATTCAACGGGAAACGTCTTGCTCTAGGCCGCGATTAAATTC
CAACATGGATGCTGATTTATATGGGTATAAATGGGCTCGCGATAATGTCGGGCAATCAGGTGCGACAATC
TATCGATTGTATGGGAAGCCCGATGCGCCAGAGTTGTTTCTGAAACATGGCAAAGGTAGCGTTGCCAATG
ATGTTACAGATGAGATGGTCAGACTAAACTGGCTGACGGAATTTATGCCTCTTCCGACCATCAAGCATTT
TATCCGTACTCCTGATGATGCATGGTTACTCACCACTGCGATCCCCGGGAAAACAGCATTCCAGGTATTA
GAAGAATATCCTGATTCAGGTGAAAATATTGTTGATGCGCTGGCAGTGTTCCTGCGCCGGTTGCATTCGA
TTCCTGTTTGTAATTGTCCTTTTAACAGCGATCGCGTATTTCGTCTCGCTCAGGCGCAATCACGAATGAA
TAACGGTTTGGTTGATGCGAGTGATTTTGATGACGAGCGTAATGGCTGGCCTGTTGAACAAGTCTGGAAA
GAAATGCATAAACTTTTGCCATTCTCACCGGATTCAGTCGTCACTCATGGTGATTTCTCACTTGATAACC
TTATTTTTGACGAGGGGAAATTAATAGGTTGTATTGATGTTGGACGAGTCGGAATCGCAGACCGATACCA
GGATCTTGCCATCCTATGGAACTGCCTCGGTGAGTTTTCTCCTTCATTACAGAAACGGCTTTTTCAAAAA
TATGGTATTGATAATCCTGATATGAATAAATTGCAGTTTCATTTGATGCTCGATGAGTTTTTCTAAGAAT
TAATTCATGAGCGGATACATATTTGAATGTATTTAGAAAAATAAACAAATAGGGGTTCCGCGCACATTTC
CCCGAAAAGTGCCACCTAAATTGTAAGCGTTAATATTTTGTTAAAATTCGCGTTAAATTTTTGTTAAATC
AGCTCATTTTTTAACCAATAGGCCGAAATCGGCAAAATCCCTTATAAATCAAAAGAATAGACCGAGATAG
GGT
[37 nt withheld, positions 6024-6060]
AAAGAACGTGGACTCCAACGTCAAAGG
[49 nt withheld, positions 6088-6136]
T
[91 nt withheld, positions 6138-6228]
G
[124 nt withheld, positions 6230-6353]
CCCATTCGCCAATCCGGATAT
Features (pLannotate 1.2.2; 19 found; start..end, strand, type, name):
     16..63      -  terminator     T7 terminator: transcription terminator for bacteriophage T7 RNA polymerase
     71..120     -  CDS            SET1 (fragment): solubility-enhancement tag derived from T7 phage gene 10B
    130..147     -  CDS            9xHis (fragment): 9xHis affinity tag
    157..438     -  CDS            MTOR (fragment): MTOR_HUMAN - Also known as FRAP, FRAP1, FRAP2, RAFT1, RAPT1. Experimental evidence at protein level: Swiss-Prot protein existence level 1. Serine/threonine protein kinase which is a central regulator of cellular metabolism, growth and survival in response to hormones, growth factors, nutrients, energy and stress signals (PubMed:12087098, PubMed:12150925, PubMed:12150926, PubMed:12231510, PubMed:12718876, PubMed:14651849, PubMed:15268862, PubMed:15467718, PubMed:15545625, PubMed:15718470, PubMed:18497260, PubMed:18762023, PubMed:18925875, PubMed:20516213, PubMed:20537536, PubMed:21659604, PubMe
   1301..1323    -  RBS            RBS: efficient ribosome binding site from bacteriophage T7 gene 10 (Olins and Rangwala, 1989)
   1338..1362    -  protein_bind   lac operator: The lac repressor binds to the lac operator to inhibit transcription in E. coli. This inhibition can be relieved by adding lactose or isopropyl-β-D-thiogalactopyranoside (IPTG). lac repressor encoded by lacI
   1363..1381    -  promoter       T7 promoter: promoter for bacteriophage T7 RNA polymerase
   1407..1686    +  CDS            TcR (fragment): tetracycline efflux protein; tet; confers resistance to tetracycline
   1694..1771    +  promoter       lacI promoter: lacI
   1772..2854    +  CDS            lacI: lac repressor; lacI; The lac repressor binds to the lac operator to inhibit transcription in E. coli. This inhibition can be relieved by adding lactose or isopropyl-β-D-thiogalactopyranoside (IPTG).
   2867..2888    +  protein_bind   CAP binding site: CAP binding activates transcription in the presence of cAMP. E. coli catabolite activator protein
   2903..3194    +  CDS            TcR (fragment): tetracycline efflux protein; tet; confers resistance to tetracycline
   3266..3646    -  CDS            YPB1_ECOLX: Protein predicted: Swiss-Prot protein existence level 4. From Escherichia coli.
   3663..3854    +  CDS            rop: Rop protein, which maintains plasmids at low copy number; rop
   3956..4095    +  misc_feature   bom: basis of mobility region from pBR322
   4281..4869    -  rep_origin     ori: high-copy-number ColE1/pMB1/pBR322/pUC origin of replication
   4991..5806    +  CDS            KanR: aminoglycoside phosphotransferase; aph(3')-Ia; confers resistance to kanamycin in bacteria or G418 (Geneticin®) in eukaryotes
   5815..5872    -  promoter       AmpR promoter (fragment): bla
   5925..6353    -  rep_origin     f1 ori (sequence partly withheld): f1 bacteriophage origin of replication; arrow indicates direction of (+) strand synthesis
