[The description below was written by a language model from this plasmid's Addgene catalogue record and pLannotate feature annotations shown in this document.]
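Description:
Dimer-FRB is a bacterial expression plasmid built on the pET29b backbone, about 6.4 kb in total, that produces a synthetic fusion of a de novo-designed dimer-forming protein with FRB. The insert (listed as roughly 1.15 kb) sits between retained NdeI and XhoI sites. It is transcribed from a T7 promoter with an adjacent lac operator, translated from the phage T7 gene 10 ribosome binding site, and terminated by the T7 terminator. The plasmid carries its own lacI gene, so expression is repressed until induced with IPTG or lactose in an E. coli host that supplies T7 RNA polymerase. Propagation relies on a ColE1/pBR322-type origin accompanied by rop and the bom region, with kanamycin resistance (aph(3')-Ia) for selection. An f1 origin is also present. The catalogue lists the plasmid as high copy, although rop normally restrains copy number.

In the feature table, the only recognised portion of the open reading frame is a fragment of human MTOR at its C-terminal end, which corresponds to the FRB (FKBP–rapamycin binding) domain. The stretch upstream of it is unannotated, as expected for a designed sequence with no natural homologue, and presumably encodes the dimer module. The catalogue records an N-terminal 6xHis tag. The table instead detects a His-tag fragment just downstream of FRB, consistent with the backbone's C-terminal His tag, and whether that one is in frame and translated cannot be determined from the record.

FRB binds FKBP only in the presence of rapamycin, so this fusion provides a dimeric building block whose association with an FKBP-bearing partner can be chemically triggered. This is in keeping with the associated work on stimuli-triggered assembly of de novo-designed protein biomaterials.
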