Addgene plasmid #239847: Dimer-FRB
Purpose: Expresses a de novo dimer fused to FRB
Depositing lab: Cole DeForest. Depositing organization: University of Washington. Publication: Stimuli-triggered formation of de novo-designed protein biomaterials. Gregorio NE, Li Z, Hoye JW, Baker D, DeForest CA. Cell Biomater. 2026 Jan 20;2(1):100239. doi: 10.1016/j.celbio.2025.100239. PubMed 41909827.
Backbone
  Vector backbone: pET29b
  Backbone size w/o insert (bp): 5370
  Total vector size (bp): 6378
  Vector type: Bacterial Expression
Growth in bacteria
  Bacterial resistance: Kanamycin, 50 μg/mL
  Growth temperature: 37°C
  Growth strain: DH5alpha
  Copy number: High Copy
Gene/Insert
  Gene/Insert name: Dimer-FRB
  Species: Synthetic
  Insert size (bp): 1149
  Promoter: T7
  Tag / fusion protein: 6X His Tag (N terminal on insert)
  Cloning method: Restriction Enzyme; 5′ cloning site NdeI (not destroyed); 3′ cloning site XhoI (not destroyed)
  Sequencing primers: 5′ T7
Terms and licenses: Academic/Nonprofit Terms; Industry Terms: Not Available to Industry
How to cite: Dimer-FRB was a gift from Cole DeForest (Addgene plasmid # 239847 ; http://n2t.net/addgene:239847 ; RRID:Addgene_239847)
